Addgene plasmid #114763: AT5G48740 O3_pECIA14
Purpose: Prey vector AT5G48740 O3_pECIA14 should be used with bait vector AT5G48740 O3_pECIA2.
Depositing lab: Youssef Belkhadir. Depositing organization: Gregor Mendel Institute of Molecular Plant Biology. Publication: An extracellular network of Arabidopsis leucine-rich repeat receptor kinases. Smakowska-Luzan E, Mott GA, Parys K, Stegmann M, Howton TC, Layeghifard M, Neuhold J, Lehner A, Kong J, Grunwald K, Weinberger N, Satbhai SB, Mayer D, Busch W, Madalinski M, Stolt-Bergner P, Provart NJ, Mukhtar MS, Zipfel C, Desveaux D, Guttman DS, Belkhadir Y. Nature. 2018 Jan 18;553(7688):342-346. doi: 10.1038/nature25184. Epub 2018 Jan 10. PubMed 29320478.
Backbone
  Vector backbone: pECIA14
  Backbone manufacturer: Chris Garcia (Addgene plasmid # 47051)
  Vector type: Insect Expression
Growth in bacteria
  Bacterial resistance: Ampicillin, 100 μg/mL
  Growth temperature: 37°C
  Growth strain: DH5alpha
  Copy number: High Copy
Gene/Insert
  Gene/Insert name: AT5G48740
  Species: A. thaliana (mustard weed)
  Entrez Gene: AT5G48740 (a.k.a. AT5G48740, K24G6.7, K24G6_7)
  Promoter: Metallothionein (Copper-Inducible)
  Cloning method: Ligation Independent Cloning
Terms and licenses: Academic/Nonprofit Terms; Industry Terms: Not Available to Industry
Depositor comments: Plasmid for secreted expression in Drosophila cell culture by induction via CuSO4. Insert is an extracellular domain of indicated LRR-RK, C-terminally tagged with Pentameric rat COMP helix, Alkaline Phosphatase (human, placental), Flag, and hexahistidine tags. Insert Protein Sequence: SPDGFLSLSCGGSSYTAAYNISWVSDNDYIETGNTTTVTYAEGNSTSSVPIRLFPDPQGRQCYKLPVRKDLSSVLIRATFVYRNYDSQNSPPAFHVSLGRRITSTVDLRTNDPWIEELVWPVNNDSLLLCLLAVKGRGIPVISSLEVRPLPLGSYKYSLEGSPDIILRRSYRINSGYTNGTIRYPSDPFDRIWDPDQSYSPFHASWSFNGLTKLNSFNITENPPASVLKTARILARKESLSYTLSLHTPGDYYIILYFAGILSLSPSFSVTINDEVKQSDYTVTSSEAGTLYFTQKGISKLNITLRKIKFNPQVSALEVYEILQIPPEASSTTVSALKVIEQFTGQDLGWQDDPCTPLPWNHIECEGNRVTSLFLSKINLRSISPTFGDLLDLKTLDLHNTSLTGAIQNVGSLKDLQKLNLSFNQLESFGSELEDLVNLEVLDLQNNSLQGSVPETLGKLKKLRLLNLENNNLVGPLPQSLNITGLEVRITGNPCLSFSSISCNNVSSTIDTPQVTIPINKKQRKQ
How to cite: AT5G48740 O3_pECIA14 was a gift from Youssef Belkhadir (Addgene plasmid # 114763 ; http://n2t.net/addgene:114763 ; RRID:Addgene_114763)
