[The description below was written by a language model from this plasmid's Addgene catalogue record and pLannotate feature annotations shown in this document.]
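Description:
AT5G48740 O3_pECIA14 is an insect-cell expression plasmid built on the pECIA14 backbone. It is designed for secreted production of a plant receptor ectodomain in Drosophila cell culture. In E. coli it is propagated as a high-copy plasmid through a ColE1/pUC-type origin and selected with ampicillin via the β-lactamase gene. The annotated lac promoter/operator, lacZα, lacI, rop and bom fragments appear to be remnants of the cloning-vector lineage rather than functional parts of the payload.

The expression cassette is driven by the copper-inducible Drosophila metallothionein promoter, so expression is switched on with CuSO4. A Drosophila BiP signal sequence directs the product into the secretory pathway. It is fused to the extracellular domain of the Arabidopsis thaliana leucine-rich repeat receptor kinase AT5G48740, which was inserted by ligation-independent cloning. Downstream and in frame come the pentamerising coiled-coil helix of rat COMP, human placental alkaline phosphatase, a FLAG epitope and, according to the depositor, a hexahistidine tag, which the feature table does not annotate separately. An SV40 polyadenylation signal is annotated downstream of the fusion, although on the opposite strand.

The COMP helix assembles the ectodomain into a pentamer, which increases avidity so that weak extracellular interactions become detectable. The alkaline phosphatase provides an enzymatic readout, and the epitope and His tags allow detection or purification. The record designates this plasmid as the "prey" vector, to be paired with the corresponding bait construct in pECIA2. It comes from a study that mapped the extracellular interaction network of Arabidopsis LRR receptor kinases.
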