Features (pLannotate 1.2.2; 19 found; start..end, strand, type, name):
     23..449     +  promoter       MT promoter: Drosophila metallothionein promoter
    467..520     +  sig_peptide    BiP signal sequence: Drosophila BiP signal sequence
    521..2098    +  CDS            Y5487_ARATH (fragment): Experimental evidence at protein level: Swiss-Prot protein existence level 1. From Arabidopsis thaliana (Mouse-ear cress).
   2135..2314    +  CDS            Comp (fragment): COMP_RAT - Experimental evidence at protein level: Swiss-Prot protein existence level 1. May play a role in the structural integrity of cartilage via its interaction with other extracellular matrix proteins such as the collagens and fibronectin. Can mediate the interaction of chondrocytes with the cartilage extracellular matrix through interaction with cell surface integrin receptors. Could play a role in the pathogenesis of osteoarthritis. Potent suppressor of apoptosis in both primary chondrocytes and transformed cells. Suppresses apoptosis by blocking the activation of caspase-3 and by indu
   2302..3754    +  CDS            SEAP (fragment): secreted alkaline phosphatase from human placenta The natural enzyme has a C-terminal transmembrane sequence that is replaced by a GPI anchor.
   3791..3820    +  CDS            2xFLAG (fragment): two tandem FLAG® epitope tags
   3926..4060    -  polyA_signal   SV40 poly(A) signal: SV40 polyadenylation signal
   4083..4167    -  CDS            large T antigen (fragment): large T antigen from SV40 (simian virus 40)
   4167..4191    +  misc_feature   MCS (fragment): pUC18/19 multiple cloning site
   4228..4244    -  protein_bind   lac operator: The lac repressor binds to the lac operator to inhibit transcription in E. coli. This inhibition can be relieved by adding lactose or isopropyl-β-D-thiogalactopyranoside (IPTG). lac repressor encoded by lacI
   4252..4282    -  promoter       lac promoter: promoter for the E. coli lac operon
   4297..4318    -  protein_bind   CAP binding site: CAP binding activates transcription in the presence of cAMP. E. coli catabolite activator protein
   4331..4423    -  CDS            lacI (fragment): lac repressor; lacI; The lac repressor binds to the lac operator to inhibit transcription in E. coli. This inhibition can be relieved by adding lactose or isopropyl-β-D-thiogalactopyranoside (IPTG).
   4606..5194    -  rep_origin     ori: high-copy-number ColE1/pMB1/pBR322/pUC origin of replication
   5365..6225    -  CDS            AmpR: β-lactamase; bla; confers resistance to ampicillin, carbenicillin, and related antibiotics
   6226..6330    -  promoter       AmpR promoter: bla
   6425..6460    +  CDS            rop (fragment): Rop protein, which maintains plasmids at low copy number; rop
   6562..6661    +  misc_feature   bom (fragment): basis of mobility region from pBR322
   6667..21      -  CDS            lacZα (fragment) (across the origin): LacZα fragment of β-galactosidase; lacZ fragment
>Addgene plasmid #114763 | AT5G48740 O3_pECIA14 | addgene full sequence | sequence record 270173 | Addgene NGS Result
GTAAAACGACGGCCAGTGAATTAATTCGTTGCAGGACAGGATGTGGTGCCCGATGTGACTAGCTCTTTGC
TGCAGGCCGTCCTATCCTCTGGTTCCGATAAGAGACCCAGAACTCCGGCCCCCCACCGCCCACCGCCACC
CCCATACATATGTGGTACGCAAGTAAGAGTGCCTGCGCATGCCCCATGTGCCCCACCAAGAGCTTTGCAT
CCCATACAAGTCCCCAAAGTGGAGAACCGAACCAATTCTTCGCGGGCAGAACAAAAGCTTCTGCACACGT
CTCCACTCGAATTTGGAGCCGGCCGGCGTGTGCAAAAGAGGTGAATCGAACGAAAGACCCGTGTGTAAAG
CCGCGTTTCCAAAATGTATAAAACCGAGAGCATCTGGCCAATGTGCATCAGTTGTGGTCAGCAGCAAAAT
CAAGTGAATCATCTCAGTGCAACTAAAGGGGGGATCCGATCTCAATATGAAGTTATGCATATTACTGGCC
GTCGTGGCCTTTGTTGGCCTCTCGCTCGGGAGTCCAGATGGTTTCTTGAGCTTATCATGTGGCGGCTCAA
GTTACACCGCTGCTTATAACATCTCATGGGTTTCAGACAACGATTATATCGAAACAGGTAACACTACCAC
GGTTACTTACGCCGAGGGGAATTCTACTTCCAGTGTTCCCATCAGATTATTCCCGGATCCTCAAGGTCGC
CAATGTTACAAGTTACCTGTGAGGAAAGACTTGTCTTCAGTTCTGATTCGTGCTACATTCGTTTATAGAA
ACTATGATAGCCAGAATAGTCCTCCAGCATTTCATGTCTCTCTTGGAAGGAGAATCACTAGTACTGTTGA
TCTTAGAACCAATGATCCTTGGATTGAAGAGTTAGTTTGGCCAGTCAACAATGATTCTCTTTTGCTTTGC
TTGCTTGCGGTTAAAGGAAGAGGTATTCCGGTTATCTCTTCTCTAGAAGTACGGCCACTTCCTTTAGGTT
CTTACAAATACAGCCTGGAGGGTTCACCAGATATAATTCTCAGGAGAAGTTACCGAATCAATAGCGGATA
CACAAATGGGACTATCCGGTATCCTTCAGATCCATTTGATCGAATATGGGATCCGGATCAAAGTTATTCA
CCGTTTCACGCCTCTTGGAGCTTCAATGGACTCACAAAATTGAATTCCTTCAATATTACTGAGAATCCAC
CAGCTTCTGTTCTTAAGACAGCAAGAATTCTTGCTCGCAAAGAAAGTCTTTCATATACTCTTTCTCTACA
TACACCAGGGGACTACTACATTATCCTCTACTTTGCTGGGATACTCTCACTCTCCCCTTCTTTTAGTGTG
ACGATCAATGATGAAGTCAAACAATCTGATTACACCGTAACTAGCTCAGAAGCTGGTACCTTGTACTTTA
CGCAAAAAGGAATCAGTAAGTTAAACATCACCCTCAGAAAAATCAAGTTCAATCCTCAAGTGAGTGCTCT
TGAGGTATATGAAATCCTCCAAATCCCTCCTGAAGCTTCTTCTACCACAGTTTCGGCACTTAAAGTCATA
GAGCAATTTACCGGGCAAGACCTTGGATGGCAAGACGACCCATGCACACCGCTTCCTTGGAACCACATCG
AATGTGAAGGAAACCGTGTTACATCATTGTTCCTTTCAAAAATCAACCTGAGGTCCATTAGTCCAACATT
CGGAGACTTGCTCGATCTCAAAACACTCGACTTGCATAATACATCACTTACAGGAGCAATACAGAATGTA
GGCAGCCTTAAGGATCTCCAGAAACTGAATTTGAGCTTCAATCAGTTAGAATCTTTTGGCTCCGAGCTGG
AAGATCTGGTTAACCTTGAAGTTCTGGACCTGCAAAACAACAGCTTACAAGGATCAGTTCCTGAAACATT
AGGAAAGCTGAAGAAACTTCGTCTCCTGAATCTGGAAAACAATAACTTAGTAGGTCCCTTGCCACAGTCT
CTTAACATAACGGGTCTGGAAGTCAGGATAACGGGAAATCCATGCCTTTCGTTCTCTTCAATATCATGCA
ACAATGTGTCTTCAACAATTGACACACCACAAGTCACTATCCCTATCAATAAGAAACAAAGAAAACAGCT
GGAGGTGCTGTTCCAGGGACCAAGCGGCAATCCCGGCGGCGATCTGGCCCCCCAGATGCTGCGCGAGCTG
CAGGAGACCAATGCCGCCCTGCAGGACGTGCGCGAGCTGCTGCGCCACCGCGTGAAGGAGATCACCTTCC
TGAAGAACACCGTGATGGAGTGCGACGCCTGCGGCATGCAGCCCTCTAGAGGCTCCGGCTCCATCATCCC
AGTTGAGGAGGAGAACCCGGACTTCTGGAACCGCGAGGCAGCCGAGGCCCTGGGTGCCGCCAAGAAGCTG
CAGCCTGCACAGACAGCCGCCAAGAACCTCATCATCTTCCTGGGCGATGGGATGGGGGTGTCTACGGTGA
CAGCTGCCAGGATCCTAAAAGGGCAGAAGAAGGACAAACTGGGGCCTGAGATACCCCTGGCCATGGACCG
CTTCCCATATGTGGCTCTGTCCAAGACATACAATGTAGACAAACATGTGCCAGACAGTGGAGCCACAGCC
ACGGCCTACCTGTGCGGGGTCAAGGGCAACTTCCAGACCATTGGCTTGAGTGCAGCCGCCCGCTTTAACC
AGTGCAACACGACACGCGGCAACGAGGTCATCTCCGTGATGAATCGGGCCAAGAAAGCAGGGAAGTCAGT
GGGAGTGGTAACCACCACACGAGTGCAGCACGCCTCGCCAGCCGGCACCTACGCCCACACGGTGAACCGC
AACTGGTACTCGGACGCCGACGTGCCTGCCTCGGCCCGCCAGGAGGGGTGCCAGGACATCGCTACGCAGC
TCATCTCCAACATGGACATTGACGTGATCCTAGGTGGAGGCCGAAAGTACATGTTTCGCATGGGAACCCC
AGACCCTGAGTACCCAGATGACTACAGCCAAGGTGGGACCAGGCTGGACGGGAAGAATCTGGTGCAGGAA
TGGCTGGCGAAGCGCCAGGGTGCCCGGTATGTGTGGAACCGCACTGAGCTCATGCAGGCTTCCCTGGACC
CGTCTGTGACCCATCTCATGGGTCTCTTTGAGCCTGGAGACATGAAATACGAGATCCACCGAGACTCCAC
ACTGGACCCCTCCCTGATGGAGATGACAGAGGCTGCCCTGCGCCTGCTGAGCAGGAACCCCCGCGGCTTC
TTCCTCTTCGTGGAGGGTGGTCGCATCGACCATGGTCATCATGAAAGCAGGGCTTACCGGGCACTGACTG
AGACGATCATGTTCGACGACGCCATTGAGAGGGCGGGCCAGCTCACCAGCGAGGAGGACACGCTGAGCCT
CGTCACTGCCGACCACTCCCACGTCTTCTCCTTCGGAGGCTACCCCCTGCGAGGGAGCTCCATCTTCGGG
CTGGCCCCTGGCAAGGCCCGGGACAGGAAGGCCTACACGGTCCTCCTATACGGAAACGGTCCAGGCTATG
TGCTCAAGGACGGCGCCCGGCCGGATGTTACCGAGAGCGAGAGCGGGAGCCCCGAGTATCGGCAGCAGTC
AGCAGTGCCCCTGGACGAAGAGACCCACGCAGGCGAGGACGTGGCGGTGTTCGCGCGCGGCCCGCAGGCG
CACCTGGTTCACGGCGTGCAGGAGCAGACCTTCATAGCGCACGTCATGGCCTTCGCCGCCTGCCTGGAGC
CCTACACCGCCTGCGACCTGGCGCCCCCCGCCGGCACCACCGACGCCGCGCACCCGGGTTCTAGAGGAAG
CACCTCCGGCGATAACGATTACAAGGATGATGATGATAAGGCCAGCGGCACCGGTCATCATCACCATCAC
CATTGAGTTTAAACCCGCTGATCAGCCTCGACTGTGCCTTCTAAGGCCTGAGCTCGCTGATCAGCCTCGA
TCGAGGATCCAGACATGATAAGATACATTGATGAGTTTGGACAAACCACAACTAGAATGCAGTGAAAAAA
ATGCTTTATTTGTGAAATTTGTGATGCTATTGCTTTATTTGTAACCATTATAAGCTGCAATAAACAAGTT
AACAACAACAATTGCATTCATTTTATGTTTCAGGTTCAGGGGGAGGTGTGGGAGGTTTTTTAAAGCAAGT
AAAACCTCTACAAATGTGGTATGGCTGATTATGATCAGTCGACCTGCAGGCATGCAAGCTTGGCGTAATC
ATGGTCATAGCTGTTTCCTGTGTGAAATTGTTATCCGCTCACAATTCCACACAACATACGAGCCGGAAGC
ATAAAGTGTAAAGCCTGGGGTGCCTAATGAGTGAGCTAACTCACATTAATTGCGTTGCGCTCACTGCCCG
CTTTCCAGTCGGGAAACCTGTCGTGCCAGCTGCATTAATGAATCGGCCAACGCGCGGGGAGAGGCGGTTT
GCGTATTGGGCGCTCTTCCGCTTCCTCGCTCACTGACTCGCTGCGCTCGGTCGTTCGGCTGCGGCGAGCG
GTATCAGCTCACTCAAAGGCGGTAATACGGTTATCCACAGAATCAGGGGATAACGCAGGAAAGAACATGT
GAGCAAAAGGCCAGCAAAAGGCCAGGAACCGTAAAAAGGCCGCGTTGCTGGCGTTTTTCCATAGGCTCCG
CCCCCCTGACGAGCATCACAAAAATCGACGCTCAAGTCAGAGGTGGCGAAACCCGACAGGACTATAAAGA
TACCAGGCGTTTCCCCCTGGAAGCTCCCTCGTGCGCTCTCCTGTTCCGACCCTGCCGCTTACCGGATACC
TGTCCGCCTTTCTCCCTTCGGGAAGCGTGGCGCTTTCTCATAGCTCACGCTGTAGGTATCTCAGTTCGGT
GTAGGTCGTTCGCTCCAAGCTGGGCTGTGTGCACGAACCCCCCGTTCAGCCCGACCGCTGCGCCTTATCC
GGTAACTATCGTCTTGAGTCCAACCCGGTAAGACACGACTTATCGCCACTGGCAGCAGCCACTGGTAACA
GGATTAGCAGAGCGAGGTATGTAGGCGGTGCTACAGAGTTCTTGAAGTGGTGGCCTAACTACGGCTACAC
TAGAAGAACAGTATTTGGTATCTGCGCTCTGCTGAAGCCAGTTACCTTCGGAAAAAGAGTTGGTAGCTCT
TGATCCGGCAAACAAACCACCGCTGGTAGCGGTGGTTTTTTTGTTTGCAAGCAGCAGATTACGCGCAGAA
AAAAAGGATCTCAAGAAGATCCTTTGATCTTTTCTACGGGGTCTGACGCTCAGTGGAACGAAAACTCACG
TTAAGGGATTTTGGTCATGAGATTATCAAAAAGGATCTTCACCTAGATCCTTTTAAATTAAAAATGAAGT
TTTAAATCAATCTAAAGTATATATGAGTAAACTTGGTCTGACAGTTACCAATGCTTAATCAGTGAGGCAC
CTATCTCAGCGATCTGTCTATTTCGTTCATCCATAGTTGCCTGACTCCCCGTCGTGTAGATAACTACGAT
ACGGGAGGGCTTACCATCTGGCCCCAGTGCTGCAATGATACCGCGAGACCCACGCTCACCGGCTCCAGAT
TTATCAGCAATAAACCAGCCAGCCGGAAGGGCCGAGCGCAGAAGTGGTCCTGCAACTTTATCCGCCTCCA
TCCAGTCTATTAATTGTTGCCGGGAAGCTAGAGTAAGTAGTTCGCCAGTTAATAGTTTGCGCAACGTTGT
TGCCATTGCTACAGGCATCGTGGTGTCACGCTCGTCGTTTGGTATGGCTTCATTCAGCTCCGGTTCCCAA
CGATCAAGGCGAGTTACATGATCCCCCATGTTGTGCAAAAAAGCGGTTAGCTCCTTCGGTCCTCCGATCG
TTGTCAGAAGTAAGTTGGCCGCAGTGTTATCACTCATGGTTATGGCAGCACTGCATAATTCTCTTACTGT
CATGCCATCCGTAAGATGCTTTTCTGTGACTGGTGAGTACTCAACCAAGTCATTCTGAGAATAGTGTATG
CGGCGACCGAGTTGCTCTTGCCCGGCGTCAATACGGGATAATACCGCGCCACATAGCAGAACTTTAAAAG
TGCTCATCATTGGAAAACGTTCTTCGGGGCGAAAACTCTCAAGGATCTTACCGCTGTTGAGATCCAGTTC
GATGTAACCCACTCGTGCACCCAACTGATCTTCAGCATCTTTTACTTTCACCAGCGTTTCTGGGTGAGCA
AAAACAGGAAGGCAAAATGCCGCAAAAAAGGGAATAAGGGCGACACGGAAATGTTGAATACTCATACTCT
TCCTTTTTCAATATTATTGAAGCATTTATCAGGGTTATTGTCTCATGAGCGGATACATATTTGAATGTAT
TTAGAAAAATAAACAAATAGGGGTTCCGCGCACATTTCCCCGAAAAGTGCCACCTGACGTCTAAGAAACC
ATTATTATCATGACATTAACCTATAAAAATAGGCGTATCACGAGGCCCTTTCGTCTCGCGCGTTTCGGTG
ATGACGGTGAAAACCTCTGACACATGCAGCTCCCGGAGACGGTCACAGCTTGTCTGTAAGCGGATGCCGG
GAGCAGACAAGCCCGTCAGGGCGCGTCAGCGGGTGTTGGCGGGTGTCGGGGCTGGCTTAACTATGCGGCA
TCAGAGCAGATTGTACTGAGAGTGCACCATATGCGGTGTGAAATACCGCACAGATGCGTAAGGAGAAAAT
ACCGCATCAGGCGCCATTCGCCATTCAGGCTGCGCAACTGTTGGGAAGGGCGATCGGTGCGGGCCTCTTC
GCTATTACGCCAGCTGGCGAAAGGGGGATGTGCTGCAAGGCGATTAAGTTGGGTAACGCCAGGGTTTTCC
CAGTCACGACGTT
